Addgene plasmid #65756: pFRT-TODestFLAGHA_HuC
Purpose: expresses FLAGHA-tagged HuC in mammalian cells
Depositing lab: Thomas Tuschl. Depositing organization: Rockefeller University.
Backbone
  Vector backbone: pcDNA5/FRT
  Backbone manufacturer: Life Technologies, Modified by Tuschl lab
  Backbone size w/o insert (bp): 5372
  Vector type: Mammalian Expression
  Selectable markers: Hygromycin, Blasticidin
Growth in bacteria
  Bacterial resistance: Ampicillin, 100 μg/mL
  Growth temperature: 37°C
  Growth strain: Top10
  Copy number: Unknown
Gene/Insert
  Gene/Insert name: ELAVL3
  Species: H. sapiens (human)
  Entrez Gene: ELAVL3 (a.k.a. HUC, HUCL, PLE21)
  Promoter: CMV, 2x Tet
  Tag / fusion protein: FLAG HA (N terminal on backbone); V5 (C terminal on backbone)
  Cloning method: Gateway Cloning
  Sequencing primers: 5′ CMV Forward; 3′ BGH Reverse
Terms and licenses: Academic/Nonprofit Terms; Industry Terms: Not Available to Industry
How to cite: pFRT-TODestFLAGHA_HuC was a gift from Thomas Tuschl (Addgene plasmid # 65756 ; http://n2t.net/addgene:65756 ; RRID:Addgene_65756)
