[The description below was written by a language model from this plasmid's Addgene catalogue record and pLannotate feature annotations shown in this document.]
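Description:
pFRT-TODestFLAGHA_HuC is a mammalian expression plasmid built on a laboratory-modified pcDNA5/FRT backbone and designed for tetracycline-regulated expression of epitope-tagged human ELAVL3 (HuC), an ELAV-family RNA-binding protein that recognises AU-rich elements in target mRNAs. In E. coli it replicates from a high-copy ColE1/pUC-type origin and is selected with ampicillin through the bla gene. A fragment of the f1 origin is also present.

The ELAVL3 coding sequence was introduced by Gateway recombination and sits between attB1 and attB2 sites. Transcription is driven by the CMV enhancer/promoter followed by two tet operator sites (annotated by the software as PLtetO-1 and TRE fragments), so expression is held off in cells that produce Tet repressor and is induced by tetracycline or doxycycline. The backbone supplies an N-terminal FLAG-HA tandem tag upstream of attB1, although only the FLAG portion was picked up in the feature table. A V5 tag lies downstream of attB2, and the record does not state whether the insert retains a stop codon that would exclude it. The bGH polyadenylation signal terminates the transcript.

Downstream, an FRT site directly precedes a hygromycin resistance gene with an SV40 poly(A) signal and no complete promoter of its own. This is the arrangement used for FLP-mediated integration into a host line carrying a genomic FRT acceptor site, where recombination places HygR under a resident promoter. The catalogue also lists blasticidin as a selectable marker, but no blasticidin resistance gene is annotated, so this probably refers to maintaining the Tet repressor in the host cells. The plasmid is suited to generating isogenic, inducible stable lines expressing FLAG-HA-HuC, for example for affinity purification of the protein and its bound RNAs.
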