Features (pLannotate 1.2.2; 27 found; start..end, strand, type, name):
      1..42      +  CDS            V5 tag: epitope tag from simian virus 5
     70..122     -  misc_feature   bom (fragment): basis of mobility region from pBR322
    277..656     +  enhancer       CMV enhancer: human cytomegalovirus immediate early enhancer
    729..746     -  promoter       CMV promoter (fragment): human cytomegalovirus (CMV) immediate early promoter
    809..860     +  promoter       CMVd2 promoter: truncated human cytomegalovirus (CMV) immediate early promoter that yields moderately reduced expression relative to the full-length promoter
    862..881     +  promoter       PLtetO-1 promoter (fragment): modified phage lambda PL promoter with tet operator sites (Lutz and Bujard, 1997)
    883..902     +  promoter       PLtetO-1 promoter (fragment): modified phage lambda PL promoter with tet operator sites (Lutz and Bujard, 1997)
    910..943     +  promoter       TRE3GV promoter (fragment): 3rd-generation Tet-responsive promoter that can be activated by binding of Tet-On® 3G, optimized for retroviral and lentiviral vectors
   1038..1058    +  CDS            FLAG (fragment): FLAG® epitope tag, followed by an enterokinase cleavage site
   1101..1125    +  protein_bind   attB1: mutant version of attB; recombination site for the Gateway® BP reaction BP Clonase™
   1152..2252    +  CDS            ELAVL3: ELAV3_HUMAN - Also known as HUC, PLE21. Experimental evidence at transcript level: Swiss-Prot protein existence level 2. RNA-binding protein that binds to AU-rich element (ARE) sequences of target mRNAs, including VEGF mRNA (PubMed:10710437). May also bind poly-A tracts via RRM 3 (By similarity). May be involved in neuronal differentiation and maintenance (By similarity). Plays a role in the stabilization of GAP43 mRNA and in spatial learning (By similarity). From Homo sapiens (Human).
   2279..2303    -  protein_bind   attB2: mutant version of attB; recombination site for the Gateway® BP reaction BP Clonase™
   2356..2397    +  CDS            V5 tag: epitope tag from simian virus 5
   2483..2707    +  polyA_signal   bGH poly(A) signal: bovine growth hormone polyadenylation signal
   2711..2732    +  promoter       SV40 promoter (fragment): SV40 enhancer and early promoter
   2753..2986    +  rep_origin     f1 ori (fragment) (sequence partly withheld): f1 bacteriophage origin of replication; arrow indicates direction of (+) strand synthesis
   2991..3038    +  protein_bind   FRT: FLP-mediated recombination occurs in the 8-bp core sequence TCTAGAAA (Turan and Bode, 2011). FLP recombinase from the Saccharomyces cerevisiae 2μ plasmid
   3046..4068    +  CDS            HygR: aminoglycoside phosphotransferase from E. coli; aph(4)-Ia; confers resistance to hygromycin
   4078..4203    +  CDS            ble (fragment): BLE_KLEPN - Experimental evidence at protein level: Swiss-Prot protein existence level 1. Binding protein with a strong affinity to the bleomycin family of antibiotics. Binds to CL990; an antimitotic-antibiotic compound. From Klebsiella pneumoniae.
   4198..4319    +  polyA_signal   SV40 poly(A) signal: SV40 polyadenylation signal
   4392..4408    -  protein_bind   lac operator: The lac repressor binds to the lac operator to inhibit transcription in E. coli. This inhibition can be relieved by adding lactose or isopropyl-β-D-thiogalactopyranoside (IPTG). lac repressor encoded by lacI
   4416..4446    -  promoter       lac promoter: promoter for the E. coli lac operon
   4461..4482    -  protein_bind   CAP binding site: CAP binding activates transcription in the presence of cAMP. E. coli catabolite activator protein
   4495..4587    -  CDS            lacI (fragment): lac repressor; lacI; The lac repressor binds to the lac operator to inhibit transcription in E. coli. This inhibition can be relieved by adding lactose or isopropyl-β-D-thiogalactopyranoside (IPTG).
   4770..5358    -  rep_origin     ori: high-copy-number ColE1/pMB1/pBR322/pUC origin of replication
   5529..6389    -  CDS            AmpR: β-lactamase; bla; confers resistance to ampicillin, carbenicillin, and related antibiotics
   6390..6494    -  promoter       AmpR promoter: bla
>Addgene plasmid #65756 | pFRT-TODestFLAGHA_HuC | depositor full sequence | sequence record 111826 | pFRT-TODestFLAGHA_HuC sequence 6525 bps
GGTAAGCCTATCCCTAACCCTCTCCTCGGTCTCGATTCTACGGACGGATCGGGAGATCTCCCGATCCCCT
ATGGTGCACTCTCAGTACAATCTGCTCTGATGCCGCATAGTTAAGCCAGTATCTGCTCCCTGCTTGTGTG
TTGGAGGTCGCTGAGTAGTGCGCGAGCAAAATTTAAGCTACAACAAGGCAAGGCTTGACCGACAATTGCA
TGAAGAATCTGCTTAGGGTTAGGCGTTTTGCGCTGCTTCGCGATGTACGGGCCAGATATACGCGTTGACA
TTGATTATTGACTAGTTATTAATAGTAATCAATTACGGGGTCATTAGTTCATAGCCCATATATGGAGTTC
CGCGTTACATAACTTACGGTAAATGGCCCGCCTGGCTGACCGCCCAACGACCCCCGCCCATTGACGTCAA
TAATGACGTATGTTCCCATAGTAACGCCAATAGGGACTTTCCATTGACGTCAATGGGTGGAGTATTTACG
GTAAACTGCCCACTTGGCAGTACATCAAGTGTATCATATGCCAAGTACGCCCCCTATTGACGTCAATGAC
GGTAAATGGCCCGCCTGGCATTATGCCCAGTACATGACCTTATGGGACTTTCCTACTTGGCAGTACATCT
ACGTATTAGTCATCGCTATTACCATGGTGATGCGGTTTTGGCAGTACATCAATGGGCGTGGATAGCGGTT
TGACTCACGGGGATTTCCAAGTCTCCACCCCATTGACGTCAATGGGAGTTTGTTTTGGAACCAAAATCAA
CGGGACTTTCCAAAATGTCGTAACAACTCCGCCCCATTGACGCAAATGGGCGGTAGGCGTGTACGGTGGG
AGGTCTATATAAGCAGAGCTCTCCCTATCAGTGATAGAGATCTCCCTATCAGTGATAGAGATCGTCGACG
AGCTCGTTTAGTGAACCGTCAGATCGCCTGGAGACGCCATCCACGCTGTTTTGACCTCCATAGAAGACAC
CGGGACCGATCCAGCCTCCGGACTCTAGCGTTTAAACTTAAGCTTGGTACCATGGACTACAAGGACGACG
ATGACAAGTACCCTTATGACGTGCCCGATTACGCTTTGAACCAGATATCAACAAGTTTGTACAAAAAAGC
AGGCTCCACCATGGGAACCAATTCAGTCGACATGGTCACTCAGATACTGGGGGCCATGGAGTCTCAGGTG
GGGGGGGGCCCGGCCGGCCCGGCCCTGCCCAACGGGCCACTCCTTGGTACAAATGGAGCCACTGACGACA
GCAAGACCAACCTCATCGTCAACTACCTGCCCCAGAACATGACCCAGGATGAGTTCAAGAGTCTCTTCGG
CAGCATTGGCGACATCGAGTCCTGCAAGTTGGTTCGGGACAAGATCACAGGGCAGAGCCTTGGCTACGGG
TTTGTGAACTATTCTGACCCCAATGATGCAGACAAAGCCATCAACACCCTCAACGGCCTCAAATTACAGA
CGAAGACCATCAAGGTGTCCTATGCCAGACCCAGTTCAGCATCCATCCGGGATGCTAACCTGTACGTCAG
CGGGCTCCCCAAGACCATGAGCCAGAAAGAGATGGAGCAGCTCTTCTCCCAGTACGGCCGCATCATCACG
TCCCGCATCCTGGTGGACCAGGTCACAGGTGTCTCTCGGGGTGTGGGATTCATCCGCTTTGACAAGAGGA
TTGAGGCCGAAGAGGCTATCAAAGGACTGAATGGGCAGAAGCCGCTGGGCGCAGCTGAGCCCATCACAGT
CAAGTTCGCGAACAACCCAAGTCAGAAGACGGGGCAGGCGCTGCTCACCCACCTCTACCAGTCATCCGCC
CGGCGCTACGCAGGCCCCCTACACCATCAGACCCAGCGTTTCCGGCTGGACAATTTGCTCAACATGGCCT
ACGGCGTCAAGAGTCCCCTGTCGCTCATCGCCAGGTTCTCGCCGATCGCCATCGATGGTATGAGCGGCCT
GGCGGGCGTGGGCCTGTCGGGGGGCGCGGCGGGCGCCGGCTGGTGCATCTTCGTGTACAACCTGTCACCG
GAGGCAGACGAGAGCGTGCTGTGGCAGCTGTTCGGGCCTTTTGGGGCAGTCACCAACGTCAAGGTCATCC
GTGATTTCACCACCAACAAGTGCAAGGGTTTCGGCTTCGTGACCATGACCAACTATGACGAGGCGGCCAT
GGCCATCGCCAGCCTGAACGGCTATCGCCTGGGCGAGCGCGTGCTGCAGGTCTCCTTCAAGACCAGCAAA
CAGCACAAGGCGTGAGCGGCCGCACTCGAGATATCTAGACCCAGCTTTCTTGTACAAAGTGGTTGATATC
CAGCACAGTGGCGGCCGCTCAAGTCTAGAGGGCCCGCGGTTCGAAGGTAAGCCTATCCCTAACCCTCTCC
TCGGTCTCGATTCTACGCGTACCTGATCCGCGGCCGCATAGATAACTGATCCAGTGTGCCTCGAGTCTAG
AGGGCCCGTTTAAACCCGCTGATCAGCCTCGACTGTGCCTTCTAGTTGCCAGCCATCTGTTGTTTGCCCC
TCCCCCGTGCCTTCCTTGACCCTGGAAGGTGCCACTCCCACTGTCCTTTCCTAATAAAATGAGGAAATTG
CATCGCATTGTCTGAGTAGGTGTCATTCTATTCTGGGGGGTGGGGTGGGGCAGGACAGCAAGGGGGAGGA
TTGGGAAGACAATAGCAGGCATGCTGGGGATGCGGTGGGCTCTATGGCTTCTGAGGCGGAAAGAACCAGC
TGGGGCTCTAGGGGGTATCCCC
[124 nt withheld, positions 2753-2876]
C
[91 nt withheld, positions 2878-2968]
AGGGTGATGGTTCACGTACCTAGAAGTTCCTATTCCGAAGTTCCTATTCTCTAGAAAGTATAGGAACTTC
CTTGGCCAAAAAGCCTGAACTCACCGCGACGTCTGTCGAGAAGTTTCTGATCGAAAAGTTCGACAGCGTC
TCCGACCTGATGCAGCTCTCGGAGGGCGAAGAATCTCGTGCTTTCAGCTTCGATGTAGGAGGGCGTGGAT
ATGTCCTGCGGGTAAATAGCTGCGCCGATGGTTTCTACAAAGATCGTTATGTTTATCGGCACTTTGCATC
GGCCGCGCTCCCGATTCCGGAAGTGCTTGACATTGGGGAATTCAGCGAGAGCCTGACCTATTGCATCTCC
CGCCGTGCACAGGGTGTCACGTTGCAAGACCTGCCTGAAACCGAACTGCCCGCTGTTCTGCAGCCGGTCG
CGGAGGCCATGGATGCGATCGCTGCGGCCGATCTTAGCCAGACGAGCGGGTTCGGCCCATTCGGACCGCA
AGGAATCGGTCAATACACTACATGGCGTGATTTCATATGCGCGATTGCTGATCCCCATGTGTATCACTGG
CAAACTGTGATGGACGACACCGTCAGTGCGTCCGTCGCGCAGGCTCTCGATGAGCTGATGCTTTGGGCCG
AGGACTGCCCCGAAGTCCGGCACCTCGTGCACGCGGATTTCGGCTCCAACAATGTCCTGACGGACAATGG
CCGCATAACAGCGGTCATTGACTGGAGCGAGGCGATGTTCGGGGATTCCCAATACGAGGTCGCCAACATC
TTCTTCTGGAGGCCGTGGTTGGCTTGTATGGAGCAGCAGACGCGCTACTTCGAGCGGAGGCATCCGGAGC
TTGCAGGATCGCCGCGGCTCCGGGCGTATATGCTCCGCATTGGTCTTGACCAACTCTATCAGAGCTTGGT
TGACGGCAATTTCGATGATGCAGCTTGGGCGCAGGGTCGATGCGACGCAATCGTCCGATCCGGAGCCGGG
ACTGTCGGGCGTACACAAATCGCCCGCAGAAGCGCGGCCGTCTGGACCGATGGCTGTGTAGAAGTACTCG
CCGATAGTGGAAACCGACGCCCCAGCACTCGTCCGAGGGCAAAGGAATAGCACGTACTACGAGATTTCGA
TTCCACCGCCGCCTTCTATGAAAGGTTGGGCTTCGGAATCGTTTTCCGGGACGCCGGCTGGATGATCCTC
CAGCGCGGGGATCTCATGCTGGAGTTCTTCGCCCACCCCAACTTGTTTATTGCAGCTTATAATGGTTACA
AATAAAGCAATAGCATCACAAATTTCACAAATAAAGCATTTTTTTCACTGCATTCTAGTTGTGGTTTGTC
CAAACTCATCAATGTATCTTATCATGTCTGTATACCGTCGACCTCTAGCTAGAGCTTGGCGTAATCATGG
TCATAGCTGTTTCCTGTGTGAAATTGTTATCCGCTCACAATTCCACACAACATACGAGCCGGAAGCATAA
AGTGTAAAGCCTGGGGTGCCTAATGAGTGAGCTAACTCACATTAATTGCGTTGCGCTCACTGCCCGCTTT
CCAGTCGGGAAACCTGTCGTGCCAGCTGCATTAATGAATCGGCCAACGCGCGGGGAGAGGCGGTTTGCGT
ATTGGGCGCTCTTCCGCTTCCTCGCTCACTGACTCGCTGCGCTCGGTCGTTCGGCTGCGGCGAGCGGTAT
CAGCTCACTCAAAGGCGGTAATACGGTTATCCACAGAATCAGGGGATAACGCAGGAAAGAACATGTGAGC
AAAAGGCCAGCAAAAGGCCAGGAACCGTAAAAAGGCCGCGTTGCTGGCGTTTTTCCATAGGCTCCGCCCC
CCTGACGAGCATCACAAAAATCGACGCTCAAGTCAGAGGTGGCGAAACCCGACAGGACTATAAAGATACC
AGGCGTTTCCCCCTGGAAGCTCCCTCGTGCGCTCTCCTGTTCCGACCCTGCCGCTTACCGGATACCTGTC
CGCCTTTCTCCCTTCGGGAAGCGTGGCGCTTTCTCATAGCTCACGCTGTAGGTATCTCAGTTCGGTGTAG
GTCGTTCGCTCCAAGCTGGGCTGTGTGCACGAACCCCCCGTTCAGCCCGACCGCTGCGCCTTATCCGGTA
ACTATCGTCTTGAGTCCAACCCGGTAAGACACGACTTATCGCCACTGGCAGCAGCCACTGGTAACAGGAT
TAGCAGAGCGAGGTATGTAGGCGGTGCTACAGAGTTCTTGAAGTGGTGGCCTAACTACGGCTACACTAGA
AGGACAGTATTTGGTATCTGCGCTCTGCTGAAGCCAGTTACCTTCGGAAAAAGAGTTGGTAGCTCTTGAT
CCGGCAAACAAACCACCGCTGGTAGCGGTGGTTTTTTTGTTTGCAAGCAGCAGATTACGCGCAGAAAAAA
AGGATCTCAAGAAGATCCTTTGATCTTTTCTACGGGGTCTGACGCTCAGTGGAACGAAAACTCACGTTAA
GGGATTTTGGTCATGAGATTATCAAAAAGGATCTTCACCTAGATCCTTTTAAATTAAAAATGAAGTTTTA
AATCAATCTAAAGTATATATGAGTAAACTTGGTCTGACAGTTACCAATGCTTAATCAGTGAGGCACCTAT
CTCAGCGATCTGTCTATTTCGTTCATCCATAGTTGCCTGACTCCCCGTCGTGTAGATAACTACGATACGG
GAGGGCTTACCATCTGGCCCCAGTGCTGCAATGATACCGCGAGACCCACGCTCACCGGCTCCAGATTTAT
CAGCAATAAACCAGCCAGCCGGAAGGGCCGAGCGCAGAAGTGGTCCTGCAACTTTATCCGCCTCCATCCA
GTCTATTAATTGTTGCCGGGAAGCTAGAGTAAGTAGTTCGCCAGTTAATAGTTTGCGCAACGTTGTTGCC
ATTGCTACAGGCATCGTGGTGTCACGCTCGTCGTTTGGTATGGCTTCATTCAGCTCCGGTTCCCAACGAT
CAAGGCGAGTTACATGATCCCCCATGTTGTGCAAAAAAGCGGTTAGCTCCTTCGGTCCTCCGATCGTTGT
CAGAAGTAAGTTGGCCGCAGTGTTATCACTCATGGTTATGGCAGCACTGCATAATTCTCTTACTGTCATG
CCATCCGTAAGATGCTTTTCTGTGACTGGTGAGTACTCAACCAAGTCATTCTGAGAATAGTGTATGCGGC
GACCGAGTTGCTCTTGCCCGGCGTCAATACGGGATAATACCGCGCCACATAGCAGAACTTTAAAAGTGCT
CATCATTGGAAAACGTTCTTCGGGGCGAAAACTCTCAAGGATCTTACCGCTGTTGAGATCCAGTTCGATG
TAACCCACTCGTGCACCCAACTGATCTTCAGCATCTTTTACTTTCACCAGCGTTTCTGGGTGAGCAAAAA
CAGGAAGGCAAAATGCCGCAAAAAAGGGAATAAGGGCGACACGGAAATGTTGAATACTCATACTCTTCCT
TTTTCAATATTATTGAAGCATTTATCAGGGTTATTGTCTCATGAGCGGATACATATTTGAATGTATTTAG
AAAAATAAACAAATAGGGGTTCCGCGCACATTTCCCCGAAAAGTGCCACCTGACGTC
