>Addgene plasmid #65756 | pFRT-TODestFLAGHA_HuC | addgene partial sequence | sequence record 114992 | CMV-F 5'-CGCAAATGGGCGGTAGGCGTG-3'
ATAGAGATCTCCCTATCAGTGATAGAGATCGTCGACGAGCTCGTTTTAGTGAACCGTCAGATCGCCTGGA
GACGCCATCCACGCTGTTTTGACCTCCATAGAAGACACCGGGACCGATCCAGCCTCCGGACTCTAGCGTT
TAAACTTAAGCTTGGTACCATGGACTACAAGGACGACGATGACAAGTACCCTTATGACGTGCCCGATTAC
GCTTTGAACCAGATATCAACAAGTTTGTACAAAAAAGCAGGCTCCACCATGGGAACCAATTCAGTCGACA
TGGTCACTCAGATACTGGGGGCCATGGAGTCTCAGGTGGGGGGGGGCCCGGCCGGCCCGGCCCTGCCCAA
CGGGCCACTCCTTGGTACAAATGGAGCCACTGACGACAGCAAGACCAACCTCATCGTCAACTACCTGCCC
CAGAACATGACCCAGGATGAGTTCAAGAGTCTCTTCGGCAGCATTGGCGACATCGAGTCCTGCAAGTTGG
TTCGGGACAAGATCACAGGGCAGAGCCTTGGCTACGGGTTTGTGAACTATTCTGACCCCAATGATGCAGA
CAAAGCCATCAACACCCTCAACGGCCTCAAATTACAGACGAAGACCATCAAGGTGTCCTATGCCAGACCC
AGTTCAGCATCCATCCGGGATGCTAACCTGTACGTCAGCGGGCTCCCCAAGACCATGAGCCAGAAAGAGA
TGGAGCAGCTCTTCTCCCAG
