>Addgene plasmid #65756 | pFRT-TODestFLAGHA_HuC | addgene partial sequence | sequence record 114994 | CMV-F 5'-CGCAAATGGGCGGTAGGCGTG-3'
ATAGAGATCTCCCTATCAGTGATAGAGATCGTCGACGAGCTCGTTTAGTGAACCGTCAGATCGCCTGGAG
ACGCCATCCACGCTGTTTTGACCTCCATAGAAGACACCGGGACCGATCCAGCCTCCGGACTCTAGCGTTT
AAACTTAAGCTTGGTACCATGGACTACAAGGACGACGATGACAAGTACCCTTATGACGTGCCCGATTACG
CTTTGAACCAGATATCAACAAGTTTGTACAAAAAAGCAGGCTCCACCATGGGAACCAATTCAGTCGACAT
GGTCACTCAGATACTGGGGGCCATGGAGTCTCAGGTGGGGGGGGGCCCGGCCGGCCCGGCCCTGCCCAAC
GGGCCACTCCTTGGTACAAATGGAGCCACTGACGACAGCAAGACCAACCTCATCGTCAACTACCTGCCCC
AGAACATGACCCAGGATGAGTTCAAGAGTCTCTTCGGCAGCATTGGCGACATCGAGTCCTGCAAGTTGGT
TCGGGACAAGATCACAGGGCAGAGCCTTGGCTACGGGTTTGTGAACTATTCTGACCCCAATGATGCAGAC
AAAGCCATCAACACCCTCAACGGCCTCAAATTACAGACGAAGACCATCAAGGTGTCCTATGCCAGACCCA
GTTCAGCATCCATCCGGGATGCTAACCTGTACGTCAGCGGGCTCCCCAAGACCATGAGCCAGAAAGAGAT
GGAGCAGCTCTTCTCCCAG
