>Addgene plasmid #65756 | pFRT-TODestFLAGHA_HuC | addgene partial sequence | sequence record 114995 | BGH-rev 5'-TAGAAGGCACAGTCGAGG-3'
GAGGCACACTGGATCAGTTATCTATGCGGCCGCGGATCAGGTACGCGTAGAATCGAGACCGAGGAGAGGG
TTAGGGATAGGCTTACCTTCGAACCGCGGGCCCTCTAGACTTGAGCGGCCGCCACTGTGCTGGATATCAA
CCACTTTGTACAAGAAAGCTGGGTCTAGATATCTCGAGTGCGGCCGCTCACGCCTTGTGCTGTTTGCTGG
TCTTGAAGGAGACCTGCAGCACGCGCTCGCCCAGGCGATAGCCGTTCAGGCTGGCGATGGCCATGGCCGC
CTCGTCATAGTTGGTCATGGTCACGAAGCCGAAACCCTTGCACTTGTTGGTGGTGAAATCACGGATGACC
TTGACGTTGGTGACTGCCCCAAAAGGCCCGAACAGCTGCCACAGCACGCTCTCGTCTGCCTCCGGTGACA
GGTTGTACACGAAGATGCACCAGCCGGCGCCCGCCGCGCCCCCCGACAGGCCCACGCCCGCCAGGCCGCT
CATACCATCGATGGCGATCGGCGAGAACCTGGCGATGAGCGACAGGGGACTCTTGACGCCGTAGGCCATG
TTGAGCAAATTGTCCAGCCGGAAACGCTGGGTCTGATGGTGTAGGGGGCCTGCGTAGCGCCGGGCGGATG
ACTGGTAGAGGTGGGTGAGCAGCGCCTGCCCCGTCTTCTGACTTGGGTTGTTCGCGAACTTGACTGTGAT
GGGCTCAGCTGCGCCCAGCGGCTTCTGCCCATTCAGTCCTTTGATAGCCTCTTCGGCCTCAATCCTCTTG
TCAAAGCGGATGAAT
